Addgene plasmid #80387: pPtPBR2
Purpose: (Empty Backbone) Episome vector for Phaeodactylum tricornutum (pBR322-based)
Depositing lab: Philip Weyman. Depositing organization: J. Craig Venter Institute (JCVI).
Backbone
  Vector backbone: pBR322
  Backbone size (bp): 4360
  Modifications to backbone: Addition of Phaeodactylum tricornutum ShBle cassette, origin of transfer from RP4
  Vector type: Synthetic Biology ; ; Episomal vector for Phaeodactylum tricornutum
  Selectable markers: Puromycin
Growth in bacteria
  Bacterial resistance: Ampicillin and Tetracycline, 100 & 10 μg/mL
  Growth temperature: 37°C
  Growth strain: DH5alpha
  Copy number: Low Copy
Terms and licenses: Academic/Nonprofit Terms; Industry Terms: Not Available to Industry
How to cite: pPtPBR2 was a gift from Philip Weyman (Addgene plasmid # 80387 ; http://n2t.net/addgene:80387 ; RRID:Addgene_80387)
