[The description below was written by a language model from this plasmid's Addgene catalogue record and pLannotate feature annotations shown in this document.]
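Description:
pPtPBR2 is an empty-backbone episomal vector for the marine diatom Phaeodactylum tricornutum, built on the classic E. coli cloning plasmid pBR322 and catalogued as a synthetic biology tool. The annotated full sequence is about 6.6 kb. In bacteria it is maintained by the ColE1/pMB1-type pBR322 origin together with the rop gene, which keeps copy number low, consistent with the catalogue's low-copy designation. It retains both original pBR322 markers: the β-lactamase gene (AmpR) with its own promoter, and the tetracycline efflux gene (TcR) driven by the tet promoter, so it can be selected with ampicillin and tetracycline.

Two additions were made to the backbone. The first is an origin of transfer from the IncP plasmid RP4, annotated as oriT with the adjacent traJ gene and a traI fragment. This allows the plasmid to be mobilised by conjugation from an E. coli donor carrying the remaining transfer functions in trans, a route suited to delivering DNA into diatom cells. The second is a P. tricornutum ShBle cassette, in which the Sh ble gene confers resistance to bleomycin-family drugs such as phleomycin and Zeocin. It is followed by a fragment matching the diatom FCPA (fucoxanthin chlorophyll a/c binding protein) locus, which probably contributes regulatory sequence. The cassette's promoter is not annotated. Remnants of pBluescript and pUC cloning sites, a lacZα fragment and a T3 promoter flank the cassette.

The catalogue lists puromycin as the selectable marker, but no puromycin resistance gene appears in the feature table, and ShBle is the only non-bacterial marker present. No element specifically responsible for episomal maintenance in the diatom is annotated or described in the record.
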