Features (pLannotate 1.2.2; 16 found; start..end, strand, type, name):
     10..38      +  promoter       tet promoter: E. coli promoter for tetracycline efflux protein gene
     86..1276    +  CDS            TcR: tetracycline efflux protein; tet; confers resistance to tetracycline
   1518..1898    -  CDS            YPB1_ECOLX: Protein predicted: Swiss-Prot protein existence level 4. From Escherichia coli.
   1915..2106    +  CDS            rop: Rop protein, which maintains plasmids at low copy number; rop
   2207..2299    -  CDS            traI (fragment): TRAI6_ECOLX - Experimental evidence at protein level: Swiss-Prot protein existence level 1. The initiation process of transfer DNA synthesis requires the interaction of at least three plasmid-specific components (TraH, I, and J) at the transfer origin resulting in the assembly of a specialised nucleoprotein complex - the relaxosome. Site- and strand-specific cleavage at the transfer origin is dependent on TraI and TraJ. From Escherichia coli.
   2337..2708    -  CDS            traJ: oriT-recognizing protein; traJ
   2741..2850    -  oriT           oriT: incP origin of transfer
   2990..3145    -  CDS            lacZα (fragment): LacZα fragment of β-galactosidase; lacZ fragment
   3167..3185    +  promoter       T3 promoter: promoter for bacteriophage T3 RNA polymerase
   3852..3868    -  misc_feature   MCS (fragment): pBluescript multiple cloning site
   3889..4263    +  CDS            BleoR: antibiotic-binding protein; Sh ble from Streptoalloteichus hindustanus; confers resistance to bleomycin, phleomycin, and Zeocin™
   4338..4487    +  CDS            FCPA (fragment): FCPA_PHATR - Also known as FCP1. Experimental evidence at transcript level: Swiss-Prot protein existence level 2. The light-harvesting complex (LHC) functions as a light receptor, it captures and delivers excitation energy to photosystems with which it is closely associated. Energy is transferred from the carotenoid and chlorophyll C (or B) to chlorophyll A and the photosynthetic reaction centers where it is used to synthesize ATP and reducing power. From Phaeodactylum tricornutum (Diatom).
   4563..4585    +  misc_feature   MCS (fragment): pUC18/19 multiple cloning site
   4769..5357    -  rep_origin     ori: high-copy-number ColE1/pMB1/pBR322/pUC origin of replication
   5528..6388    -  CDS            AmpR: β-lactamase; bla; confers resistance to ampicillin, carbenicillin, and related antibiotics
   6389..6493    -  promoter       AmpR promoter: bla
>Addgene plasmid #80387 | pPtPBR2 | depositor full sequence | sequence record 151694 | pPtPBR2 sequence 6596 bps
TTCTCATGTTTGACAGCTTATCATCGATAAGCTTTAATGCGGTAGTTTATCACAGTTAAATTGCTAACGC
AGTCAGGCACCGTGTATGAAATCTAACAATGCGCTCATCGTCATCCTCGGCACCGTCACCCTGGATGCTG
TAGGCATAGGCTTGGTTATGCCGGTACTGCCGGGCCTCTTGCGGGATATCGTCCATTCCGACAGCATCGC
CAGTCACTATGGCGTGCTGCTAGCGCTATATGCGTTGATGCAATTTCTATGCGCACCCGTTCTCGGAGCA
CTGTCCGACCGCTTTGGCCGCCGCCCAGTCCTGCTCGCTTCGCTACTTGGAGCCACTATCGACTACGCGA
TCATGGCGACCACACCCGTCCTGTGGATCCTCTACGCCGGACGCATCGTGGCCGGCATCACCGGCGCCAC
AGGTGCGGTTGCTGGCGCCTATATCGCCGACATCACCGATGGGGAAGATCGGGCTCGCCACTTCGGGCTC
ATGAGCGCTTGTTTCGGCGTGGGTATGGTGGCAGGCCCCGTGGCCGGGGGACTGTTGGGCGCCATCTCCT
TGCATGCACCATTCCTTGCGGCGGCGGTGCTCAACGGCCTCAACCTACTACTGGGCTGCTTCCTAATGCA
GGAGTCGCATAAGGGAGAGCGTCGACCGATGCCCTTGAGAGCCTTCAACCCAGTCAGCTCCTTCCGGTGG
GCGCGGGGCATGACTATCGTCGCCGCACTTATGACTGTCTTCTTTATCATGCAACTCGTAGGACAGGTGC
CGGCAGCGCTCTGGGTCATTTTCGGCGAGGACCGCTTTCGCTGGAGCGCGACGATGATCGGCCTGTCGCT
TGCGGTATTCGGAATCTTGCACGCCCTCGCTCAAGCCTTCGTCACTGGTCCCGCCACCAAACGTTTCGGC
GAGAAGCAGGCCATTATCGCCGGCATGGCGGCCGACGCGCTGGGCTACGTCTTGCTGGCGTTCGCGACGC
GAGGCTGGATGGCCTTCCCCATTATGATTCTTCTCGCTTCCGGCGGCATCGGGATGCCCGCGTTGCAGGC
CATGCTGTCCAGGCAGGTAGATGACGACCATCAGGGACAGCTTCAAGGATCGCTCGCGGCTCTTACCAGC
CTAACTTCGATCATTGGACCGCTGATCGTCACGGCGATTTATGCCGCCTCGGCGAGCACATGGAACGGGT
TGGCATGGATTGTAGGCGCCGCCCTATACCTTGTCTGCCTCCCCGCGTTGCGTCGCGGTGCATGGAGCCG
GGCCACCTCGACCTGAATGGAAGCCGGCGGCACCTCGCTAACGGATTCACCACTCCAAGAATTGGAGCCA
ATCAATTCTTGCGGAGAACTGTGAATGCGCAAACCAACCCTTGGCAGAACATATCCATCGCGTCCGCCAT
CTCCAGCAGCCGCACGCGGCGCATCTCGGGCAGCGTTGGGTCCTGGCCACGGGTGCGCATGATCGTGCTC
CTGTCGTTGAGGACCCGGCTAGGCTGGCGGGGTTGCCTTACTGGTTAGCAGAATGAATCACCGATACGCG
AGCGAACGTGAAGCGACTGCTGCTGCAAAACGTCTGCGACCTGAGCAACAACATGAATGGTCTTCGGTTT
CCGTGTTTCGTAAAGTCTGGAAACGCGGAAGTCAGCGCCCTGCACCATTATGTTCCGGATCTGCATCGCA
GGATGCTGCTGGCTACCCTGTGGAACACCTACATCTGTATTAACGAAGCGCTGGCATTGACCCTGAGTGA
TTTTTCTCTGGTCCCGCCGCATCCATACCGCCAGTTGTTTACCCTCACAACGTTCCAGTAACCGGGCATG
TTCATCATCAGTAACCCGTATCGTGAGCATCCTCTCTCGTTTCATCGGTATCATTACCCCCATGAACAGA
AATCCCCCTTACACGGAGGCATCAGTGACCAAACAGGAAAAAACCGCCCTTAACATGGCCCGCTTTATCA
GAAGCCAGACATTAACGCTTCTGGAGAAACTCAACGAGCTGGACGCGGATGAACAGGCAGACATCTGTGA
ATCGCTTCACGACCACGCTGATGAGCTTTACCGCAGCTGCCTCGCGCGTTTCGGTGATGACGGTGAAAAC
CTCTGACACATGCAGCTCCCGGAGACGGTCACAGCTTGTCTGTAAGCGGATGCCGGGAGCAGACAAGCCC
GTCAGGGCGCGTCAGCGGGTGTTGGCGGGTGTCGGGGCGGATCGTCTTGCCTTGCTCGTCGGTGATGTAC
TTCACCAGCTCCGCGAAGTCGCTCTTCTTGATGGAGCGCATGGGGACGTGCTTGGCAATCACGCGCACCC
CCCGGCCGTTTTAGCGGCTAAAAAAGTCATGGCTCTGCCCTCGGGCGGACCACGCCCATCATGACCTTGC
CAAGCTCGTCCTGCTTCTCTTCGATCTTCGCCAGCAGGGCGAGGATCGTGGCATCACCGAACCGCGCCGT
GCGCGGGTCGTCGGTGAGCCAGAGTTTCAGCAGGCCGCCCAGGCGGCCCAGGTCGCCATTGATGCGGGCC
AGCTCGCGGACGTGCTCATAGTCCACGACGCCCGTGATTTTGTAGCCCTGGCCGACGGCCAGCAGGTAGG
CCGACAGGCTCATGCCGGCCGCCGCCGCCTTTTCCTCAATCGCTCTTCGTTCGTCTGGAAGGCAGTACAC
CTTGATAGGTGGGCTGCCCTTCCTGGTTGGCTTGGTTTCATCAGCCATCCGCTTGCCCTCATCTGTTACG
CCGGCGGTAGCCGGCCAGCCTCGCAGAGCAGGATTCCCGTTGAGCACCGCCAGGTGCGAATAAGGGACAG
TGAAGAAGGAACACCCGCTCGCGGGTGGGCCTACTTCACCTATCCTGCCCGGCTGACGCCGTTGGATACA
CCAAGGAAAGTCTACACGAACCCTTTGGCAAAATCCTGTATATCGTGCGAAAAAGGATGGATATACCGAA
AAAATCGCTATAATGACCCCGAAGCAGGGTTATGCAGCGGAAGATGCCATTCGCCATTCAGGCTGCGCAA
CTGTTGGGAAGGGCGATCGGTGCGGGCCTCTTCGCTATTACGCCAGCTGGCGAAAGGGGGATGTGCTGCA
AGGCGATTAAGTTGGGTAACGCCAGGGTTTTCCCAGTCACGACGTTGTAAAACGACGGCCAGTGACCATG
ATTACGCCAAGCTCGAAATTAACCCTCACTAAAGGGAACAAAAGCTGGTACCTAACAGGATTAGTGCAAT
TCGAGTTGAATCACTGGGAAAAACATTGTCTTCTTTTTTATATTATCATTTGCATTAGTGCTGCAGTCGT
AGATACTTGTTGGTTGAAAGACATCAGCTGGGAGGGACTGGACTAGCGTTTGGTAAGGAGACATACCTGT
TAACGTTGGTTGCAAAATTCCATTTCGCGATTTATGTTATCTGTAAATCCTGATTTGTCTGGAATTCTTG
ATACTTCCGTTTTTTTAGAGGCCAATGATTAGCATCGGCGATTCTCAAAATAGCATTTTCGACATGCGGT
GCTGATTTCATAAACATAGACAACGCTTTTACATGTAAAAGTAACTTGCGGACTTGGAACAGTGCTCTGT
TTTTGGTGTGAACGTAACTCAGCAATATTTCTGTGCTAGCAAGGTTTTTTATGATCGACCGAAGATCTCA
AAACTCCGGGTCTTTCAACTGTCTGACTAGACCATGTTCGTAACGTCGGACAGCAGCTTTCGTTGTACTG
GTAGAATTTCTACGTGCGAAGCACGTGTAGGCAGGTTGAACGACGATCCCTGCCGATGGATGGATTGGCA
CGCGGCGGAACGCTTTCGTGATCTACACCACCTGGATCTTCACATATCTTCGAAATCGAAAAATTAACCA
AGTCGACGGTATCGATAATATTCTAGCTGAGGGTACCCATGGCCAAGTTGACCAGTGCCGTTCCGGTGCT
CACCGCGCGCGACGTCGCCGGAGCGGTCGAGTTCTGGACCGACCGGCTCGGGTTCTCCCGGGACTTCGTG
GAGGACGACTTCGCCGGTGTGGTCCGGGACGACGTGACCCTGTTCATCAGCGCGGTCCAGGACCAGGTGG
TGCCGGACAACACCCTGGCCTGGGTGTGGGTGCGCGGCCTGGACGAGCTGTACGCCGAGTGGTCGGAGGT
CGTGTCCACGAACTTCCGGGACGCCTCCGGGCCGGCCATGACCGAGATCGGCGAGCAGCCGTGGGGGCGG
GAGTTCGCCCTGCGCGACCCGGCCGGCAACTGCGTGCACTTCGTGGCCGAGGAGCAGGACTGACCGACGC
CGACCAACACCGCCGGTCCGACGCGGCCCGACGGGTCCGAGGCCTCGGAGATCTGGGCCCATGCGGCCGC
AACAACTACCTCGACTTTGGCTGGGACACTTTCAGTGAGGACAAGAAGCTTCAGAAGCGTGCTATCGAAC
TCAACCAGGGACGTGCGGCACAAATGGGCATCCTTGCTCTCATGGTGCACGAACAGTTGGGAGTCTCTAT
CCTTCCTTAAAAATTTAATTTTCATTAGTTGCAGTCACTCCGCTTTGGTTTCACAGTCAGGAATAACACT
AGCTCGTCTTCACTCTAGAGTCGACCTGCAGGCATCTCTTCCGCTTCCTCGCTCACTGACTCGCTGCGCT
CGGTCGTTCGGCTGCGGCGAGCGGTATCAGCTCACTCAAAGGCGGTAATACGGTTATCCACAGAATCAGG
GGATAACGCAGGAAAGAACATGTGAGCAAAAGGCCAGCAAAAGGCCAGGAACCGTAAAAAGGCCGCGTTG
CTGGCGTTTTTCCATAGGCTCCGCCCCCCTGACGAGCATCACAAAAATCGACGCTCAAGTCAGAGGTGGC
GAAACCCGACAGGACTATAAAGATACCAGGCGTTTCCCCCTGGAAGCTCCCTCGTGCGCTCTCCTGTTCC
GACCCTGCCGCTTACCGGATACCTGTCCGCCTTTCTCCCTTCGGGAAGCGTGGCGCTTTCTCATAGCTCA
CGCTGTAGGTATCTCAGTTCGGTGTAGGTCGTTCGCTCCAAGCTGGGCTGTGTGCACGAACCCCCCGTTC
AGCCCGACCGCTGCGCCTTATCCGGTAACTATCGTCTTGAGTCCAACCCGGTAAGACACGACTTATCGCC
ACTGGCAGCAGCCACTGGTAACAGGATTAGCAGAGCGAGGTATGTAGGCGGTGCTACAGAGTTCTTGAAG
TGGTGGCCTAACTACGGCTACACTAGAAGGACAGTATTTGGTATCTGCGCTCTGCTGAAGCCAGTTACCT
TCGGAAAAAGAGTTGGTAGCTCTTGATCCGGCAAACAAACCACCGCTGGTAGCGGTGGTTTTTTTGTTTG
CAAGCAGCAGATTACGCGCAGAAAAAAAGGATCTCAAGAAGATCCTTTGATCTTTTCTACGGGGTCTGAC
GCTCAGTGGAACGAAAACTCACGTTAAGGGATTTTGGTCATGAGATTATCAAAAAGGATCTTCACCTAGA
TCCTTTTAAATTAAAAATGAAGTTTTAAATCAATCTAAAGTATATATGAGTAAACTTGGTCTGACAGTTA
CCAATGCTTAATCAGTGAGGCACCTATCTCAGCGATCTGTCTATTTCGTTCATCCATAGTTGCCTGACTC
CCCGTCGTGTAGATAACTACGATACGGGAGGGCTTACCATCTGGCCCCAGTGCTGCAATGATACCGCGAG
ACCCACGCTCACCGGCTCCAGATTTATCAGCAATAAACCAGCCAGCCGGAAGGGCCGAGCGCAGAAGTGG
TCCTGCAACTTTATCCGCCTCCATCCAGTCTATTAATTGTTGCCGGGAAGCTAGAGTAAGTAGTTCGCCA
GTTAATAGTTTGCGCAACGTTGTTGCCATTGCTGCAGGCATCGTGGTGTCACGCTCGTCGTTTGGTATGG
CTTCATTCAGCTCCGGTTCCCAACGATCAAGGCGAGTTACATGATCCCCCATGTTGTGCAAAAAAGCGGT
TAGCTCCTTCGGTCCTCCGATCGTTGTCAGAAGTAAGTTGGCCGCAGTGTTATCACTCATGGTTATGGCA
GCACTGCATAATTCTCTTACTGTCATGCCATCCGTAAGATGCTTTTCTGTGACTGGTGAGTACTCAACCA
AGTCATTCTGAGAATAGTGTATGCGGCGACCGAGTTGCTCTTGCCCGGCGTCAACACGGGATAATACCGC
GCCACATAGCAGAACTTTAAAAGTGCTCATCATTGGAAAACGTTCTTCGGGGCGAAAACTCTCAAGGATC
TTACCGCTGTTGAGATCCAGTTCGATGTAACCCACTCGTGCACCCAACTGATCTTCAGCATCTTTTACTT
TCACCAGCGTTTCTGGGTGAGCAAAAACAGGAAGGCAAAATGCCGCAAAAAAGGGAATAAGGGCGACACG
GAAATGTTGAATACTCATACTCTTCCTTTTTCAATATTATTGAAGCATTTATCAGGGTTATTGTCTCATG
AGCGGATACATATTTGAATGTATTTAGAAAAATAAACAAATAGGGGTTCCGCGCACATTTCCCCGAAAAG
TGCCACCTGACGTCTAAGAAACCATTATTATCATGACATTAACCTATAAAAATAGGCGTATCACGAGGCC
CTTTCGTCTTCAAGAA
