>Addgene plasmid #80387 | pPtPBR2 | addgene partial sequence | sequence record 157175 | L4440 5'-AGCGAGTCAGTGAGCGAG-3'
TCTAGATTCGCTACCTTAGGACCGTTATAGTTACGTGAAGACGAGCTAGTGTTATTCCTGACTGTGAAAC
CAAAGCGGAGTGACTGCAACTAATGAAAATTAAATTTTTAAGGAAGGATAGAGACTCCCAACTGTTCGTG
CACCATGAGAGCAAGGATGCCCATTTGTGCCGCACGTCCCTGGTTGAGTTCGATAGCACGCTTCTGAAGC
TTCTTGTCCTCACTGAAAGTGTCCCAGCCAAAGTCGAGGTAGTTGTTGCGGCCGCATGGGCCCAGATCTC
CGAGGCCTCGGACCCGTCGGGCCGCGTCGGACCGGCGGTGTTGGTCGGCGTCGGTCAGTCCTGCTCCTCG
GCCACGAAGTGCACGCAGTTGCCGGCCGGGTCGCGCAGGGCGAACTCCCGCCCCCACGGCTGCTCGCCGA
TCTCGGTCATGGCCGGCCCGGAGGCGTCCCGGAAGTTCGTGGACACGACCTCCGACCACTCGGCGTACAG
CTCGTCCAGGCCGCGCACCCACACCCAGGCCAGGGTGTTGTCCGGCACCACCTGGTCCTGGACCGCGCTG
ATGAACAGGGTCACGTCGTCCCGGACCACACCGGCGAAGTCGTCCTCCACGAAGTCCCGGGAGAACCCGA
GCCGGTCGGTCCAGAACTCGACCGCTCCGGCGACGTCGCGCGCGGTGAGCACCGGAACGGCACTGGTCAA
CTTGGCCATGGGTACCCTCAGCTAGAATATTATCGATACCGTCGACTTGGTTAATTTTTCGATT
