>Addgene plasmid #80387 | pPtPBR2 | addgene partial sequence | sequence record 157177 | Zeo-R 5'-ctgatgaacagggtcacgtc-3'
GAAGTCCCGGGAGAACCCGAGCCGGTCGGTCCAGAACTCGACCGCTCCGGCGACGTCGCGCGCGGTGAGC
ACCGGAACGGCACTGGTCAACTTGGCCATGGGTACCCTCAGCTAGAATATTATCGATACCGTCGACTTGG
TTAATTTTTCGATTTCGAAGATATGTGAAGATCCAGGTGGTGTAGATCACGAAAGCGTTCCGCCGCGTGC
CAATCCATCCATCGGCAGGGATCGTCGTTCAACCTGCCTACACGTGCTTCGCACGTAGAAATTCTACCAG
TACAACGAAAGCTGCTGTCCGACGTTACGAACATGGTCTAGTCAGACAGTTGAAAGACCCGGAGTTTTGA
GATCTTCGGTCGATCATAAAAAACCTTGCTAGCACAGAAATATTGCTGAGTTACGTTCACACCAAAAACA
GAGCACTGTTCCAAGTCCGCAAGTTACTTTTACATGTAAAAGCGTTGTCTATGTTTATGAAATCAGCACC
GCATGTCGAAAATGCTATTTTGAGAATCGCCGATGCTAATCATTGGCCTCTAAAAAAACGGAAGTATCAA
GAATTCCAGACAAATCAGGATTTACAGATAACATAAATCGCGAAATGGAATTTTGCAACCAACGTTAACA
GGTATGTCTCCTTACCAAACGCTAGTCCAGTCCCTCCCAGCTGATGTCTTTCAACCAACAAGTATCTACG
ACTGCAGCACTAATGCAAATGATAATATAAAAAAGAAGACAATGTTTTTCCCAGTGATTCAACTCGAATT
GCACTAATCCTGTTAGGTACCAGCTT
